>Addgene plasmid #73946 | pGex-4T-2_LC3A | depositor partial sequence | sequence record 138136 | Region around GST-LC3A
TACTAGGTTATTGGAAAATTAAGGGCCTTGTGCAACCCACTCGACTTCTTTTGGAATATCTTGAAGAAAA
ATATGAAGAGCATTTGTATGAGCGCGATGAAGGTGATAAATGGCGAAACAAAAAGTTTGAATTGGGTTTG
GAGTTTCCCAATCTTCCTTATTATATTGATGGTGATGTTAAATTAACACAGTCTATGGCCATCATACGTT
ATATAGCTGACAAGCACAACATGTTGGGTGGTTGTCCAAAAGAGCGTGCAGAGATTTCAATGCTTGAAGG
AGCGGTTTTGGATATTAGATACGGTGTTTCGAGAATTGCATATAGTAAAGACTTTGAAACTCTCAAAGTT
GATTTTCTTAGCAAGCTACCTGAAATGCTGAAAATGTTCGAAGATCGTTTATGTCATAAAACATATTTAA
ATGGTGATCATGTAACCCATCCTGACTTCATGTTGTATGACGCTCTTGATGTTGTTTTATACATGGACCC
AATGTGCCTGGATGCGTTCCCAAAATTAGTTTGTTTTAAAAAACGTATTGAAGCTATCCCACAAATTGAT
AAGTACTTGAAATCCAGCAAGTATATAGCATGGCCTTTGCAGGGCTGGCAAGCCACGTTTGGTGGTGGCG
ACCATCCTCCAAAATCGGATCTGGTTCCGCGTGGATCCATGCCCTCAGACCGGCCTTTCAAGCAGCGGCG
GAGCTTCGCCGACCGCTGTAAGGAGGTACAGCAGATCCGCGACCAGCACCCCAGCAAAATCCCGGTGATC
ATCGAGCGCTACAAGGGTGAGAAGCAGCTGCCCGTCCTGGACAAGACCAAGTTTTTGGTCCCGGACCATG
TCAACATGAGCGAGTTGGTCAAGATCATCCGGCGCCGCCTGCAGCTGAACCCCACGCAGGCCTTCTTCCT
GCTGGTGAACCAGCACAGCATGGTGAGTGTGTCCACGCCCATCGCGGACATCTACGAGCAGGAGAAAGAC
GAGGACGGCTTCCTCTATATGGTCTACGCCTCCCAGGAAACCTTCGGCTTCTAAGCGGCCGCATCGTGAC
TGACTGACGATCTGCCTCGCGCGTTTCGGTGATGACGG
