>Addgene plasmid #73946 | pGex-4T-2_LC3A | addgene partial sequence | sequence record 140619 | pGEX5 5'-GGGCTGGCAAGCCACGTTTGGTG-3'
GATCCATGCCCTCAGACCGGCCTTTCAAGCAGCGGCGGAGCTTCGCCGACCGCTGTAAGGAGGTACAGCA
GATCCGCGACCAGCACCCCAGCAAAATCCCGGTGATCATCGAGCGCTACAAGGGTGAGAAGCAGCTGCCC
GTCCTGGACAAGACCAAGTTTTTGGTCCCGGACCATGTCAACATGAGCGAGTTGGTCAAGATCATCCGGC
GCCGCCTGCAGCTGAACCCCACGCAGGCCTTCTTCCTGCTGGTGAACCAGCACAGCATGGTGAGTGTGTC
CACGCCCATCGCGGACATCTACGAGCAGGAGAAAGACGAGGACGGCTTCCTCTATATGGTCTACGCCTCC
CAGGAAACCTTCGGCTTCTAAGCGGCCGCATCGTGACTGACTGACGATCTGCCTCGCGCGTTTCGGTGAT
GACGGTGAAAACCTCTGACACATGCAGCTCCCGGAGACGGTCACAGCTTGTCTGTAAGCGGATGCCGGGA
GCAGACAAGCCCGTCAGGGCGCGTCAGCGGGTGTTGGCGGGTGTCGGGGCGCAGCCATGACCCAGTCACG
TAGCGATAGCGGAGTGTATAATTCTTGAAGACGAAAGGGCCTCGTGATACGCCTATTTTTATAGGTTAAT
GTCATGATAATAATGGTTTCTTAGACGTCAGGTGGCACTTTTCGGGGAAATGTGCGCGGAACCCCTATTT
GTTTATTTTTCTAAATACATTCAAATATGTATCCGCTCATGAGACAATAACCCTGATAAATGCTTCAATA
ATATTGAA
