[The description below was written by a language model from this plasmid's Addgene catalogue record.]
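Description:
pGex-4T-2_LC3A is a bacterial expression plasmid for producing human LC3A (MAP1LC3A, an ATG8-family autophagy protein) as a recombinant fusion protein in E. coli. It is built on the commercial pGEX-4T-2 backbone of about 4.97 kb, giving a total size of roughly 5.3 kb. It is maintained as a high-copy plasmid under ampicillin selection. No feature table accompanies the record, so the origin of replication and other backbone elements are not itemised. Vectors of the pGEX series generally carry a pBR322-type origin and a lacI repressor gene, but this is general knowledge about the backbone rather than something the entry states.

The 363 bp LC3A coding sequence was inserted between the BamHI and NotI sites of the multiple cloning site, and both sites are retained. This places it in frame downstream of the backbone-encoded glutathione S-transferase (GST), so the protein is made with an N-terminal GST tag. Transcription is driven by the tac promoter, a strong hybrid trp/lac promoter that is normally repressed by LacI and induced with IPTG. The GST moiety allows affinity capture on glutathione resin. In the pGEX-4T series a thrombin recognition site usually lies between GST and the cloning site, allowing the tag to be removed, although the record does not mention it.

The stated purpose is recombinant expression of LC3A in E. coli. The associated publication concerns biophysical characterisation of interactions involving the related autophagy protein GABARAP, which suggests the purified protein is suited to in vitro binding and structural studies.
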