Addgene plasmid #73946: pGex-4T-2_LC3A
Purpose: For recombinant expression of human LC3A/MAP1LC3A in E. coli
Depositing lab: Dieter Willbold. Depositing organization: Forschungszentrum Juelich GmbH. Publication: Interaction of Bcl-2 with the autophagy-related GABAA receptor-associated protein (GABARAP): biophysical characterization and functional implications. Ma P, Schwarten M, Schneider L, Boeske A, Henke N, Lisak D, Weber S, Mohrluder J, Stoldt M, Strodel B, Methner A, Hoffmann S, Weiergraber OH, Willbold D. J Biol Chem. 2013 Dec 27;288(52):37204-15. doi: 10.1074/jbc.M113.528067. Epub 2013 Nov 15. PubMed 24240096.
Backbone
  Vector backbone: pGex-4T-2
  Backbone manufacturer: GE Healthcare Life Sciences
  Backbone size w/o insert (bp): 4970
  Total vector size (bp): 5320
  Vector type: Bacterial Expression
Growth in bacteria
  Bacterial resistance: Ampicillin, 100 μg/mL
  Growth temperature: 37°C
  Growth strain: DH5alpha
  Copy number: High Copy
Gene/Insert
  Gene/Insert name: LC3A (alt name: MAP1LC3A)
  Species: H. sapiens (human)
  Insert size (bp): 363
  Entrez Gene: MAP1LC3A (a.k.a. ATG8E, LC3, LC3A, MAP1ALC3, MAP1BLC3)
  Promoter: tac
  Tag / fusion protein: GST (N terminal on backbone)
  Cloning method: Restriction Enzyme; 5′ cloning site BamH I (not destroyed); 3′ cloning site Not I (not destroyed)
  Sequencing primers: 5′ CCAGCAAGTATATAGCATGG; 3′ GCTTACAGACAAGCTGTGAC
Terms and licenses: Academic/Nonprofit Terms; Industry Terms: Not Available to Industry
How to cite: pGex-4T-2_LC3A was a gift from Dieter Willbold (Addgene plasmid # 73946 ; http://n2t.net/addgene:73946 ; RRID:Addgene_73946)
